>Addgene plasmid #191298 | pTETDuet_M42FG121VDHFR_R166QTS | addgene full sequence | sequence record 378132 | Addgene NGS Result
CTTAAGTCGAACAGAAAGTAATCGTATTGTACATCCCTATCAGTGATAGAGATTGACATCCCTATCAGTG
ATAGAGATACTGAGCACATCAGCAGGACGCACTGACCGAATTCATTAAAGAGGAGAAAGGTACCATGCTG
CAGATCTCATGAAACAGTACCTGGAGCTGATGCAAAAAGTTCTGGATGAGGGTACCCAGAAAAACGACCG
CACGGGTACCGGAACGCTGAGCATTTTTGGCCATCAGATGCGTTTTAACCTGCAGGACGGATTCCCGCTG
GTTACGACCAAACGCTGCCACCTGCGTAGCATTATTCATGAGCTGCTGTGGTTTCTGCAAGGTGACACTA
ACATCGCGTATCTGCACGAAAACAATGTGACGATCTGGGATGAATGGGCCGATGAAAACGGCGATCTGGG
CCCAGTGTATGGTAAACAGTGGCGCGCCTGGCCAACGCCAGATGGCCGCCACATCGATCAGATCACGACC
GTGCTGAATCAACTGAAAAACGACCCGGACAGCCGCCGCATTATTGTTTCCGCGTGGAATGTGGGTGAAC
TGGATAAAATGGCGCTGGCGCCGTGCCATGCATTCTTCCAGTTTTACGTTGCGGACGGTAAGCTGAGCTG
TCAACTTTATCAGCAGAGCTGCGATGTTTTCCTCGGCCTGCCGTTCAATATCGCCAGCTACGCGTTACTG
GTGCATATGATGGCGCAGCAGTGCGACCTGGAGGTGGGTGATTTTGTCTGGACCGGCGGTGATACCCACC
TGTACAGCAACCATATGGACCAAACGCATCTGCAATTGAGCCGTGAGCCGCGTCCGCTGCCGAAACTGAT
TATTAAGCGCAAACCCGAGAGCATCTTTGACTATCGTTTCGAAGACTTCGAGATTGAAGGCTACGATCCG
CACCCGGGTATCAAAGCGCCGGTGGCTATCTAACTCGAGTCTGGTAAAGAAACCGCTGCTGCGAAATTTG
AACGCCAGCACATGGACTCGTCTACTAGCGCAGCTTAATTAACCTAGGCTGCTGCCACCGCTGAGCAATA
ACTAGCATAACCCCTTGGGGCCTCTAAACGGGTCTTGAGGGGTTTTTTGCTGAAACCTCAGGCATTTGAG
AAGCACACGGTCACACTGCTTCCGGTAGTCAATAAACCGGTAAACCAGCAATAGACATAAGCGGCTATTT
AACGACCCTGCCCTGAACCGACGACCGGGTCGAATTTGCTTTCGAATTTCTGCCATTCATCCGCTTATTA
TCACTTATTCAGGCGTAGCAACCAGGCGTTTAAGGGCACCAATAACTGCCTTAAAAAAATTACGCCCCGC
CCTGCCACTCATCGCAGTACTGTTGTAATTCATTAAGCATTCTGCCGACATGGAAGCCATCACAAACGGC
ATGATGAACCTGAATCGCCAGCGGCATCAGCACCTTGTCGCCTTGCGTATAATATTTGCCCATAGTGAAA
ACGGGGGCGAAGAAGTTGTCCATATTGGCCACGTTTAAATCAAAACTGGTGAAACTCACCCAGGGATTGG
CTGAGACGAAAAACATATTCTCAATAAACCCTTTAGGGAAATAGGCCAGGTTTTCACCGTAACACGCCAC
ATCTTGCGAATATATGTGTAGAAACTGCCGGAAATCGTCGTGGTATTCACTCCAGAGCGATGAAAACGTT
TCAGTTTGCTCATGGAAAACGGTGTAACAAGGGTGAACACTATCCCATATCACCAGCTCACCGTCTTTCA
TTGCCATACGGAACTCCGGATGAGCATTCATCAGGCGGGCAAGAATGTGAATAAAGGCCGGATAAAACTT
GTGCTTATTTTTCTTTACGGTCTTTAAAAAGGCCGTAATATCCAGCTGAACGGTCTGGTTATAGGTACAT
TGAGCAACTGACTGAAATGCCTCAAAATGTTCTTTACGATGCCATTGGGATATATCAACGGTGGTATATC
CAGTGATTTTTTTCTCCATTTTAGCTTCCTTAGCTCCTGAAAATCTCGATAACTCAAAAAATACGCCCGG
TAGTGATCTTATTTCATTATGGTGAAAGTTGGAACCTCTTACGTGCCGATCAACGTCTCATTTTCGCCAA
AAGTTGGCCCAGGGCTTCCCGGTATCAACAGGGACACCAGGATTTATTTATTCTGCGAAGTGATCTTCCG
TCACAGGTATTTATTCGGCGCAAAGTGCGTCGGGTGATGCTGCCAACTTACTGATTTAGTGTATGATGGT
GTTTTTGAGGTGCTCCAGTGGCTTCTGTTTCTATCAGCTGTCCCTCCTGTTCAGCTACTGACGGGGTGGT
GCGTAACGGCAAAAGCACCGCCGGACATCAGCGCTAGCGGAGTGTATACTGGCTTACTATGTTGGCACTG
ATGAGGGTGTCAGTGAAGTGCTTCATGTGGCAGGAGAAAAAAGGCTGCACCGGTGCGTCAGCAGAATATG
TGATACAGGATATATTCCGCTTCCTCGCTCACTGACTCGCTACGCTCGGTCGTTCGACTGCGGCGAGCGG
AAATGGCTTACGAACGGGGCGGAGATTTCCTGGAAGATGCCAGGAAGATACTTAACAGGGAAGTGAGAGG
GCCGCGGCAAAGCCGTTTTTCCATAGGCTCCGCCCCCCTGACAAGCATCACGAAATCTGACGCTCAAATC
AGTGGTGGCGAAACCCGACAGGACTATAAAGATACCAGGCGTTTCCCCCTGGCGGCTCCCTCGTGCGCTC
TCCTGTTCCTGCCTTTCGGTTTACCGGTGTCATTCCGCTGTTATGGCCGCGTTTGTCTCATTCCACGCCT
GACACTCAGTTCCGGGTAGGCAGTTCGCTCCAAGCTGGACTGTATGCACGAACCCCCCGTTCAGTCCGAC
CGCTGCGCCTTATCCGGTAACTATCGTCTTGAGTCCAACCCGGAAAGACATGCAAAAGCACCACTGGCAG
CAGCCACTGGTAATTGATTTAGAGGAGTTAGTCTTGAAGTCATGCGCCGGTTAAGGCTAAACTGAAAGGA
CAAGTTTTGGTGACTGCGCTCCTCCAAGCCAGTTACCTCGGTTCAAAGAGTTGGTAGCTCAGAGAACCTT
CGAAAAACCGCCCTGCAAGGCGGTTTTTTCGTTTTCAGAGCAAGAGATTACGCGCAGACCAAAACGATCT
CAAGAAGATCATCTTATTAATCAGATAAAATATTTCTAGATTTCAGTGCAATTTATCTCTTCAAATGTAG
CACCTGAAGTCAGCCCCATACGATATAAGTTGTAATTCTCATGTTAGTCATGCCCCGCGCCCACCGGAAG
GAGCTGACTGGGTTGAAGGCTCTCAAGGGCATCGGTCGAGATCCCGGTGCCTAATGAGTGAGCTAACTTA
CATTAATTGCGTTGCGCTCACTGCCCGCTTTCCAGTCGGGAAACCTGTCGTGCCAGCTGCATTAATGAAT
CGGCCAACGCGCGGGGAGAGGCGGTTTGCGTATTGGGCGCCAGGGTGGTTTTTCTTTTCACCAGTGAGAC
GGGCAACAGCTGATTGCCCTTCACCGCCTGGCCCTGAGAGAGTTGCAGCAAGCGGTCCACGCTGGTTTGC
CCCAGCAGGCGAAAATCCTGTTTGATGGTGGTTAACGGCGGGATATAACATGAGCTGTCTTCGGTATCGT
CGTATCCCACTACCGAGATGTCCGCACCAACGCGCAGCCCGGACTCGGTAATGGCGCGCATTGCGCCCAG
CGCCATCTGATCGTTGGCAACCAGCATCGCAGTGGGAACGATGCCCTCATTCAGCATTTGCATGGTTTGT
TGAAAACCGGACATGGCACTCCAGTCGCCTTCCCGTTCCGCTATCGGCTGAATTTGATTGCGAGTGAGAT
ATTTATGCCAGCCAGCCAGACGCAGACGCGCCGAGACAGAACTTAATGGGCCCGCTAACAGCGCGATTTG
CTGGTGACCCAATGCGACCAGATGCTCCACGCCCAGTCGCGTACCGTCTTCATGGGAGAAAATAATACTG
TTGATGGGTGTCTGGTCAGAGACATCAAGAAATAACGCCGGAACATTAGTGCAGGCAGCTTCCACAGCAA
TGGCATCCTGGTCATCCAGCGGATAGTTAATGATCAGCCCACTGACGCGTTGCGCGAGAAGATTGTGCAC
CGCCGCTTTACAGGCTTCGACGCCGCTTCGTTCTACCATCGACACCACCACGCTGGCACCCAGTTGATCG
GCGCGAGATTTAATCGCCGCGACAATTTGCGACGGCGCGTGCAGGGCCAGACTGGAGGTGGCAACGCCAA
TCAGCAACGACTGTTTGCCCGCCAGTTGTTGTGCCACGCGGTTGGGAATGTAATTCAGCTCCGCCATCGC
CGCTTCCACTTTTTCCCGCGTTTTCGCAGAAACGTGGCTGGCCTGGTTCACCACGCGGGAAACGGTCTGA
TAAGAGACACCGGCATACTCTGCGACATCGTATAACGTTACTGGTTTCACATTCACCACCCTGAATTGAC
TCTCTTCCGGGCGCTATCATGCCATACCGCGAAAGGTTTTGCGCCATTCGATGGTGTCCGGGATCTCGAC
GCTCTCCCTTATGCGACTCCTGCATTAGGAAATTAATACGACTCACTATAGGGGAATTGTGAGCGGATAA
CAATTCCCCTGTAGAAATAATTTTGTTTAACTTTAATAAGGAGATATACCATGATCAGTCTGATTGCGGC
GTTAGCGGTAGATCGCGTTATCGGCATGGAAAACGCCATGCCGTGGAACCTGCCTGCCGATCTCGCCTGG
TTTAAACGCAACACCTTAAATAAACCCGTGATTTTTGGCCGCCATACCTGGGAATCAATCGGTCGTCCGT
TGCCAGGACGCAAAAATATTATCCTCAGCAGTCAACCGGGTACGGACGATCGCGTAACGTGGGTGAAGTC
GGTGGATGAAGCCATCGCGGCGTGTGGTGACGTACCAGAAATCATGGTGATTGGCGGCGGTCGCGTTTAT
GAACAGTTCTTGCCAAAAGCGCAAAAACTGTATCTGACGCATATCGACGCAGAAGTGGAAGTGGACACCC
ATTTCCCGGATTACGAGCCGGATGACTGGGAATCGGTATTCAGCGAATTCCACGATGCTGATGCGCAGAA
CTCTCACAGCTATTGCTTTGAGATTCTGGAGCGGCGGTAACAGGCGTCGACAAGCTTGCGGCCGCATAAT
G
Features (pLannotate 1.2.2; 19 found; start..end, strand, type, name):
     34..107     +  promoter       PLtetO-1 promoter: modified phage lambda PL promoter with tet operator sites (Lutz and Bujard, 1997)
    149..940     +  CDS            thyA: TYSY_ECO57 - Experimental evidence at protein level: Swiss-Prot protein existence level 1. Catalyzes the reductive methylation of 2'-deoxyuridine-5'- monophosphate (dUMP) to 2'-deoxythymidine-5'-monophosphate (dTMP) while utilizing 5,10-methylenetetrahydrofolate (mTHF) as the methyl donor and reductant in the reaction, yielding dihydrofolate (DHF) as a by- product. This enzymatic reaction provides an intracellular de novo source of dTMP, an essential precursor for DNA biosynthesis. From Escherichia coli O157:H7.
    956..997     +  CDS            S-Tag (fragment): affinity and epitope tag derived from pancreatic ribonuclease A
   1027..1044    +  CDS            SET1 (fragment): solubility-enhancement tag derived from T7 phage gene 10B
   1052..1099    +  terminator     T7 terminator: transcription terminator for bacteriophage T7 RNA polymerase
   1323..1979    -  CDS            cat: CAT_ECOLX - Experimental evidence at protein level: Swiss-Prot protein existence level 1. This enzyme is an effector of chloramphenicol resistance in bacteria. From Escherichia coli. This protein is used as a marker in many commonly used cloning vectors, such as pACYC184.
   1980..2082    -  promoter       cat promoter: promoter of the E. coli cat gene encoding chloramphenicol acetyltransferase
   2203..2346    +  mobile_element IS1 (fragment): prokaryotic transposable element IS1
   2465..2520    -  rep_origin     RSF ori (fragment): Plasmids containing the RSF 1030 origin of replication can be propagated in E. coli cells that contain additional plasmids with compatible origins.
   2608..3153    -  rep_origin     p15A ori: Plasmids containing the medium-copy-number p15A origin of replication can be propagated in E. coli cells that contain a second plasmid with the ColE1 origin.
   3265..3329    -  CDS            TcR (fragment): tetracycline efflux protein; tet; confers resistance to tetracycline
   3344..3365    -  protein_bind   CAP binding site: CAP binding activates transcription in the presence of cAMP. E. coli catabolite activator protein
   3378..4460    -  CDS            lacI: lac repressor; lacI; The lac repressor binds to the lac operator to inhibit transcription in E. coli. This inhibition can be relieved by adding lactose or isopropyl-β-D-thiogalactopyranoside (IPTG).
   4461..4538    -  promoter       lacI promoter: lacI
   4546..4581    -  CDS            TcR (fragment): tetracycline efflux protein; tet; confers resistance to tetracycline
   4584..4602    +  promoter       T7 promoter: promoter for bacteriophage T7 RNA polymerase
   4603..4627    +  protein_bind   lac operator: The lac repressor binds to the lac operator to inhibit transcription in E. coli. This inhibition can be relieved by adding lactose or isopropyl-β-D-thiogalactopyranoside (IPTG). lac repressor encoded by lacI
   4642..4664    +  RBS            RBS: efficient ribosome binding site from bacteriophage T7 gene 10 (Olins and Rangwala, 1989)
   4671..5150    +  CDS            ecDHFR: E. coli dihydrofolate reductase; folA
