[The description below was written by a language model from this plasmid's Addgene catalogue record and pLannotate feature annotations shown in this document.]
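Description:
pTETDuet_M42FG121VDHFR_R166QTS is a 5.2 kb bacterial co-expression plasmid built on the pTET-duet backbone, a Duet-style two-cassette vector for E. coli. It replicates from the p15A origin, which the record lists as low copy and which is compatible with ColE1-type plasmids, and it is selected with chloramphenicol through a cat gene driven by its own promoter. The annotation also picks up short fragments of IS1, an RSF origin and a tetracycline resistance gene. These appear to be backbone remnants rather than functional parts.

The payload consists of two E. coli folate-metabolism genes, each in its own expression unit. folA, encoding dihydrofolate reductase, sits behind a T7 promoter with an adjacent lac operator and a T7 gene 10 ribosome binding site. A plasmid-borne lacI gene supplies the repressor that acts at this operator. thyA, encoding thymidylate synthase, is placed downstream of the PLtetO-1 promoter, a lambda PL derivative carrying tet operator sites, and is followed by S-tag and SET1 fragments from the parental multiple cloning region and by a T7 terminator. No tetR gene is annotated on the plasmid.

Both enzymes carry mutations: DHFR has the M42F/G121V double substitution and thymidylate synthase has R166Q. The two enzymes are metabolically coupled, since thymidylate synthase generates dihydrofolate as a by-product of dTMP synthesis and DHFR reduces it. The construct belongs to a study mapping the genetic landscape of this metabolic interaction, where defined variant pairs are co-expressed from a single plasmid. The record does not describe the functional effects of the individual mutations.
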