Addgene plasmid #191298: pTETDuet_M42FG121VDHFR_R166QTS
Purpose: Bacterial co-expression of E. coli folA (Dihydrofolate Reductase) and E. coli thyA (Thymidylate Synthase)
Depositing lab: Kimberly Reynolds. Depositing organization: University of Texas Southwestern Medical Center. Publication: The genetic landscape of a metabolic interaction. Nguyen TN, Ingle C, Thompson S, Reynolds KA. Nat Commun. 2024 Apr 18;15(1):3351. doi: 10.1038/s41467-024-47671-0. PubMed 38637543.
Backbone
  Vector backbone: pTET-duet
  Vector type: Bacterial Expression
Growth in bacteria
  Bacterial resistance: Chloramphenicol, 25 μg/mL
  Growth temperature: 30°C
  Growth strain: DH5alpha
  Copy number: Low Copy
Gene/Insert
  Gene/Insert name: folA, thyA (alt names: DHFR; TS)
  Species: E. coli
  Mutation: M42F/G121V DHFR, R166Q TYMS
  Promoter: T7 (folA), Tet (thyA)
  Cloning method: Restriction Enzyme; 5′ cloning site EcoNI (not destroyed); 3′ cloning site NotI (not destroyed)
  Sequencing primers: 5′ _GGATCTCGACGCTCTCCCTT; 3′ _CCGCTGAGCAATAACTAGC
Terms and licenses: Academic/Nonprofit Terms; Industry Terms: Not Available to Industry
Depositor comments: Please visit https://doi.org/10.1101/2023.05.28.542639 for bioRxiv preprint.
How to cite: pTETDuet_M42FG121VDHFR_R166QTS was a gift from Kimberly Reynolds (Addgene plasmid # 191298 ; http://n2t.net/addgene:191298 ; RRID:Addgene_191298)
